Addgene plasmid #72737: pAWp7-5
Purpose: pFUGW-UBCp-RFP-CMVp-GFP-[miR-128 + miR-132]
Depositing lab: Timothy Lu. Depositing organization: Massachusetts Institute of Technology. Publication: Massively parallel high-order combinatorial genetics in human cells. Wong AS, Choi GC, Cheng AA, Purcell O, Lu TK. Nat Biotechnol. 2015 Sep;33(9):952-61. doi: 10.1038/nbt.3326. Epub 2015 Aug 17. PubMed 26280411.
Backbone
  Vector backbone: pFUGW
  Vector type: Lentiviral
Growth in bacteria
  Bacterial resistance: Ampicillin, 100 μg/mL
  Growth temperature: 37°C
  Growth strain: Stbl3
  Copy number: Unknown
Gene/Insert
  Gene/Insert name: UBCp-RFP-CMVp-GFP-[miR-128 + miR-132]
Terms and licenses: Academic/Nonprofit Terms; Industry Terms: Not Available to Industry
How to cite: pAWp7-5 was a gift from Timothy Lu (Addgene plasmid # 72737 ; http://n2t.net/addgene:72737 ; RRID:Addgene_72737)
