[The description below was written by a language model from this plasmid's Addgene catalogue record and pLannotate feature annotations shown in this document.]
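Description:
pAWp7-5 is an 11,961-nt lentiviral transfer plasmid built on the pFUGW backbone, carrying a dual-fluorescent reporter cassette with two tandem microRNA precursors. In bacteria it replicates from a high-copy ColE1/pUC-type origin and is selected with ampicillin through the AmpR (β-lactamase) gene. An f1 origin is also present. Outside the viral region, an SV40/EM7-driven BleoR cassette with an SV40 poly(A) signal could confer Zeocin resistance, although the record lists only ampicillin as the selection.

The viral genome is transcribed from a CMV enhancer/promoter fused to a truncated HIV-1 5' LTR. This is followed by the Ψ packaging signal with a partial gag sequence, the Rev response element for Rev-dependent nuclear export, and the cPPT/CTS. A WPRE sits just upstream of the 3' truncated LTR to boost transcript expression, and a bGH poly(A) signal follows the LTR.

Between these elements lie two expression units in the same orientation. The human ubiquitin C promoter drives TurboRFP, and a second, internal CMV enhancer/promoter drives EGFP. The mir-128 and mir-132 precursors are placed one after the other downstream of the EGFP coding sequence, so they are presumably produced from the same CMV-driven transcript and GFP marks miRNA expression. RFP serves as an independently transcribed marker of transduced cells. The record does not annotate any miRNA target or sensor sites.

The associated publication concerns massively parallel, high-order combinatorial genetics in human cells. This fits the plasmid being a defined two-miRNA combination for lentiviral delivery, though the record does not state its exact experimental role.
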