Features (pLannotate 1.2.2; 35 found; start..end, strand, type, name):
      1..20      +  misc_feature   MCS (fragment): pBluescript multiple cloning site
     20..608     +  misc_feature   WPRE: woodchuck hepatitis virus posttranscriptional regulatory element
    545..1126    +  CDS            nef (fragment): NEF_HV1H2 - Experimental evidence at protein level: Swiss-Prot protein existence level 1. Extracellular Nef protein targets CD4(+) T-lymphocytes for apoptosis by interacting with CXCR4 surface receptors. From Human immunodeficiency virus type 1 group M subtype B (isolate HXB2) (HIV-1).
   1133..1313    +  LTR            5' LTR (truncated): truncated 5' long terminal repeat (LTR) from HIV-1
   1345..1569    +  polyA_signal   bGH poly(A) signal: bovine growth hormone polyadenylation signal
   1573..1594    +  promoter       SV40 promoter (fragment): SV40 enhancer and early promoter
   1615..2043    +  rep_origin     f1 ori (sequence partly withheld): f1 bacteriophage origin of replication; arrow indicates direction of (+) strand synthesis
   2057..2386    +  promoter       SV40 promoter: SV40 enhancer and early promoter
   2434..2481    +  promoter       EM7 promoter: synthetic bacterial promoter&nbsp
   2500..2874    +  CDS            BleoR: antibiotic-binding protein; Sh ble from Streptoalloteichus hindustanus; confers resistance to bleomycin, phleomycin, and Zeocin™
   2884..3009    +  CDS            ble (fragment): BLE_KLEPN - Experimental evidence at protein level: Swiss-Prot protein existence level 1. Binding protein with a strong affinity to the bleomycin family of antibiotics. Binds to CL990; an antimitotic-antibiotic compound. From Klebsiella pneumoniae.
   3004..3125    +  polyA_signal   SV40 poly(A) signal: SV40 polyadenylation signal
   3196..3218    -  protein_bind   lac operator (fragment): The lac repressor binds to the lac operator to inhibit transcription in E. coli. This inhibition can be relieved by adding lactose or isopropyl-β-D-thiogalactopyranoside (IPTG). lac repressor encoded by lacI
   3222..3252    -  promoter       lac promoter: promoter for the E. coli lac operon
   3267..3288    -  protein_bind   CAP binding site: CAP binding activates transcription in the presence of cAMP. E. coli catabolite activator protein
   3301..3393    -  CDS            lacI (fragment): lac repressor; lacI; The lac repressor binds to the lac operator to inhibit transcription in E. coli. This inhibition can be relieved by adding lactose or isopropyl-β-D-thiogalactopyranoside (IPTG).
   3576..4164    -  rep_origin     ori: high-copy-number ColE1/pMB1/pBR322/pUC origin of replication
   4335..5195    -  CDS            AmpR: β-lactamase; bla; confers resistance to ampicillin, carbenicillin, and related antibiotics
   5196..5300    -  promoter       AmpR promoter: bla
   5359..5411    -  misc_feature   bom (fragment): basis of mobility region from pBR322
   5566..5945    +  enhancer       CMV enhancer: human cytomegalovirus immediate early enhancer
   5946..6145    +  promoter       CMV promoter: human cytomegalovirus (CMV) immediate early promoter
   6163..6343    +  LTR            5' LTR (truncated): truncated 5' long terminal repeat (LTR) from HIV-1
   6390..6515    +  misc_feature   HIV-1 Ψ: packaging signal of human immunodeficiency virus type 1
   6499..6862    +  CDS            HIV-1 gag (fragment): gag protein from human immunodeficiency virus 1; gag
   7008..7241    +  misc_feature   RRE: The Rev response element (RRE) of HIV-1 allows for Rev-dependent mRNA export from the nucleus to the cytoplasm.
   7618..7718    +  CDS            Rev (fragment): human immunodeficiency virus 1 (HIV-1) Rev protein; rev; enhances nuclear export of unspliced and incompletely spliced viral mRNAs
   7768..7885    +  misc_feature   cPPT/CTS: central polypurine tract and central termination sequence of HIV-1
   7939..9150    +  promoter       UbC promoter: human ubiquitin C promoter
   9167..9859    +  CDS            TurboRFP: TurboRFP is a basic (constitutively fluorescent) orange fluorescent protein published in 2007, derived from Entacmaea quadricolor. It has low acid sensitivity.
   9893..10272   +  enhancer       CMV enhancer: human cytomegalovirus immediate early enhancer
  10273..10472   +  promoter       CMV promoter: human cytomegalovirus (CMV) immediate early promoter
  10501..11220   +  CDS            EGFP: the original enhanced GFP (Yang et al., 1996) mammalian codon-optimized
  11485..11566   +  ncRNA          mir-128: Accession: RF00649 - microRNA mir-128
  11799..11882   +  ncRNA          mir-132: Accession: RF00662 - microRNA mir-132
>Addgene plasmid #72737 | pAWp7-5 | depositor full sequence | sequence record 133520 | pAWp7-5 sequence 11961 bps
CGATATCAAGCTTATCGATAATCAACCTCTGGATTACAAAATTTGTGAAAGATTGACTGGTATTCTTAAC
TATGTTGCTCCTTTTACGCTATGTGGATACGCTGCTTTAATGCCTTTGTATCATGCTATTGCTTCCCGTA
TGGCTTTCATTTTCTCCTCCTTGTATAAATCCTGGTTGCTGTCTCTTTATGAGGAGTTGTGGCCCGTTGT
CAGGCAACGTGGCGTGGTGTGCACTGTGTTTGCTGACGCAACCCCCACTGGTTGGGGCATTGCCACCACC
TGTCAGCTCCTTTCCGGGACTTTCGCTTTCCCCCTCCCTATTGCCACGGCGGAACTCATCGCCGCCTGCC
TTGCCCGCTGCTGGACAGGGGCTCGGCTGTTGGGCACTGACAATTCCGTGGTGTTGTCGGGGAAATCATC
GTCCTTTCCTTGGCTGCTCGCCTGTGTTGCCACCTGGATTCTGCGCGGGACGTCCTTCTGCTACGTCCCT
TCGGCCCTCAATCCAGCGGACCTTCCTTCCCGCGGCCTGCTGCCGGCTCTGCGGCCTCTTCCGCGTCTTC
GCCTTCGCCCTCAGACGAGTCGGATCTCCCTTTGGGCCGCCTCCCCGCATCGATACCGTCGACCTCGAGA
CCTAGAAAAACATGGAGCAATCACAAGTAGCAATACAGCAGCTACCAATGCTGATTGTGCCTGGCTAGAA
GCACAAGAGGAGGAGGAGGTGGGTTTTCCAGTCACACCTCAGGTACCTTTAAGACCAATGACTTACAAGG
CAGCTGTAGATCTTAGCCACTTTTTAAAAGAAAAGGGGGGACTGGAAGGGCTAATTCACTCCCAACGAAG
ACAAGATATCCTTGATCTGTGGATCTACCACACACAAGGCTACTTCCCTGATTGGCAGAACTACACACCA
GGGCCAGGGATCAGATATCCACTGACCTTTGGATGGTGCTACAAGCTAGTACCAGTTGAGCAAGAGAAGG
TAGAAGAAGCCAATGAAGGAGAGAACACCCGCTTGTTACACCCTGTGAGCCTGCATGGGATGGATGACCC
GGAGAGAGAAGTATTAGAGTGGAGGTTTGACAGCCGCCTAGCATTTCATCACATGGCCCGAGAGCTGCAT
CCGGACTGTACTGGGTCTCTCTGGTTAGACCAGATCTGAGCCTGGGAGCTCTCTGGCTAACTAGGGAACC
CACTGCTTAAGCCTCAATAAAGCTTGCCTTGAGTGCTTCAAGTAGTGTGTGCCCGTCTGTTGTGTGACTC
TGGTAACTAGAGATCCCTCAGACCCTTTTAGTCAGTGTGGAAAATCTCTAGCAGGGCCCGTTTAAACCCG
CTGATCAGCCTCGACTGTGCCTTCTAGTTGCCAGCCATCTGTTGTTTGCCCCTCCCCCGTGCCTTCCTTG
ACCCTGGAAGGTGCCACTCCCACTGTCCTTTCCTAATAAAATGAGGAAATTGCATCGCATTGTCTGAGTA
GGTGTCATTCTATTCTGGGGGGTGGGGTGGGGCAGGACAGCAAGGGGGAGGATTGGGAAGACAATAGCAG
GCATGCTGGGGATGCGGTGGGCTCTATGGCTTCTGAGGCGGAAAGAACCAGCTGGGGCTCTAGGGGGTAT
CCCC
[124 nt withheld, positions 1615-1738]
C
[91 nt withheld, positions 1740-1830]
A
[49 nt withheld, positions 1832-1880]
CCTTTGACGTTGGAGTCCACGTTCTTT
[37 nt withheld, positions 1908-1944]
ACCCTATCTCGGTCTATTCTTTTGATTTATAAGGGATTTTGCCGATTTCGGCCTATTGGTTAAAAAATGA
GCTGATTTAACAAAAATTTAACGCGAATTAATTCTGTGGAATGTGTGTCAGTTAGGGTGTGGAAAGTCCC
CAGGCTCCCCAGCAGGCAGAAGTATGCAAAGCATGCATCTCAATTAGTCAGCAACCAGGTGTGGAAAGTC
CCCAGGCTCCCCAGCAGGCAGAAGTATGCAAAGCATGCATCTCAATTAGTCAGCAACCATAGTCCCGCCC
CTAACTCCGCCCATCCCGCCCCTAACTCCGCCCAGTTCCGCCCATTCTCCGCCCCATGGCTGACTAATTT
TTTTTATTTATGCAGAGGCCGAGGCCGCCTCTGCCTCTGAGCTATTCCAGAAGTAGTGAGGAGGCTTTTT
TGGAGGCCTAGGCTTTTGCAAAAAGCTCCCGGGAGCTTGTATATCCATTTTCGGATCTGATCAGCACGTG
TTGACAATTAATCATCGGCATAGTATATCGGCATAGTATAATACGACAAGGTGAGGAACTAAACCATGGC
CAAGTTGACCAGTGCCGTTCCGGTGCTCACCGCGCGCGACGTCGCCGGAGCGGTCGAGTTCTGGACCGAC
CGGCTCGGGTTCTCCCGGGACTTCGTGGAGGACGACTTCGCCGGTGTGGTCCGGGACGACGTGACCCTGT
TCATCAGCGCGGTCCAGGACCAGGTGGTGCCGGACAACACCCTGGCCTGGGTGTGGGTGCGCGGCCTGGA
CGAGCTGTACGCCGAGTGGTCGGAGGTCGTGTCCACGAACTTCCGGGACGCCTCCGGGCCGGCCATGACC
GAGATCGGCGAGCAGCCGTGGGGGCGGGAGTTCGCCCTGCGCGACCCGGCCGGCAACTGCGTGCACTTCG
TGGCCGAGGAGCAGGACTGACACGTGCTACGAGATTTCGATTCCACCGCCGCCTTCTATGAAAGGTTGGG
CTTCGGAATCGTTTTCCGGGACGCCGGCTGGATGATCCTCCAGCGCGGGGATCTCATGCTGGAGTTCTTC
GCCCACCCCAACTTGTTTATTGCAGCTTATAATGGTTACAAATAAAGCAATAGCATCACAAATTTCACAA
ATAAAGCATTTTTTTCACTGCATTCTAGTTGTGGTTTGTCCAAACTCATCAATGTATCTTATCATGTCTG
TATACCGTCGACCTCTAGCTAGAGCTTGGCGTAATCATGGTCATAGCTGTTTCCTGTGTGAAATTGTTAT
CCGCTCACAATTCCACACAACATACGAGCCGGAAGCATAAAGTGTAAAGCCTGGGGTGCCTAATGAGTGA
GCTAACTCACATTAATTGCGTTGCGCTCACTGCCCGCTTTCCAGTCGGGAAACCTGTCGTGCCAGCTGCA
TTAATGAATCGGCCAACGCGCGGGGAGAGGCGGTTTGCGTATTGGGCGCTCTTCCGCTTCCTCGCTCACT
GACTCGCTGCGCTCGGTCGTTCGGCTGCGGCGAGCGGTATCAGCTCACTCAAAGGCGGTAATACGGTTAT
CCACAGAATCAGGGGATAACGCAGGAAAGAACATGTGAGCAAAAGGCCAGCAAAAGGCCAGGAACCGTAA
AAAGGCCGCGTTGCTGGCGTTTTTCCATAGGCTCCGCCCCCCTGACGAGCATCACAAAAATCGACGCTCA
AGTCAGAGGTGGCGAAACCCGACAGGACTATAAAGATACCAGGCGTTTCCCCCTGGAAGCTCCCTCGTGC
GCTCTCCTGTTCCGACCCTGCCGCTTACCGGATACCTGTCCGCCTTTCTCCCTTCGGGAAGCGTGGCGCT
TTCTCATAGCTCACGCTGTAGGTATCTCAGTTCGGTGTAGGTCGTTCGCTCCAAGCTGGGCTGTGTGCAC
GAACCCCCCGTTCAGCCCGACCGCTGCGCCTTATCCGGTAACTATCGTCTTGAGTCCAACCCGGTAAGAC
ACGACTTATCGCCACTGGCAGCAGCCACTGGTAACAGGATTAGCAGAGCGAGGTATGTAGGCGGTGCTAC
AGAGTTCTTGAAGTGGTGGCCTAACTACGGCTACACTAGAAGAACAGTATTTGGTATCTGCGCTCTGCTG
AAGCCAGTTACCTTCGGAAAAAGAGTTGGTAGCTCTTGATCCGGCAAACAAACCACCGCTGGTAGCGGTG
GTTTTTTTGTTTGCAAGCAGCAGATTACGCGCAGAAAAAAAGGATCTCAAGAAGATCCTTTGATCTTTTC
TACGGGGTCTGACGCTCAGTGGAACGAAAACTCACGTTAAGGGATTTTGGTCATGAGATTATCAAAAAGG
ATCTTCACCTAGATCCTTTTAAATTAAAAATGAAGTTTTAAATCAATCTAAAGTATATATGAGTAAACTT
GGTCTGACAGTTACCAATGCTTAATCAGTGAGGCACCTATCTCAGCGATCTGTCTATTTCGTTCATCCAT
AGTTGCCTGACTCCCCGTCGTGTAGATAACTACGATACGGGAGGGCTTACCATCTGGCCCCAGTGCTGCA
ATGATACCGCGAGACCCACGCTCACCGGCTCCAGATTTATCAGCAATAAACCAGCCAGCCGGAAGGGCCG
AGCGCAGAAGTGGTCCTGCAACTTTATCCGCCTCCATCCAGTCTATTAATTGTTGCCGGGAAGCTAGAGT
AAGTAGTTCGCCAGTTAATAGTTTGCGCAACGTTGTTGCCATTGCTACAGGCATCGTGGTGTCACGCTCG
TCGTTTGGTATGGCTTCATTCAGCTCCGGTTCCCAACGATCAAGGCGAGTTACATGATCCCCCATGTTGT
GCAAAAAAGCGGTTAGCTCCTTCGGTCCTCCGATCGTTGTCAGAAGTAAGTTGGCCGCAGTGTTATCACT
CATGGTTATGGCAGCACTGCATAATTCTCTTACTGTCATGCCATCCGTAAGATGCTTTTCTGTGACTGGT
GAGTACTCAACCAAGTCATTCTGAGAATAGTGTATGCGGCGACCGAGTTGCTCTTGCCCGGCGTCAATAC
GGGATAATACCGCGCCACATAGCAGAACTTTAAAAGTGCTCATCATTGGAAAACGTTCTTCGGGGCGAAA
ACTCTCAAGGATCTTACCGCTGTTGAGATCCAGTTCGATGTAACCCACTCGTGCACCCAACTGATCTTCA
GCATCTTTTACTTTCACCAGCGTTTCTGGGTGAGCAAAAACAGGAAGGCAAAATGCCGCAAAAAAGGGAA
TAAGGGCGACACGGAAATGTTGAATACTCATACTCTTCCTTTTTCAATATTATTGAAGCATTTATCAGGG
TTATTGTCTCATGAGCGGATACATATTTGAATGTATTTAGAAAAATAAACAAATAGGGGTTCCGCGCACA
TTTCCCCGAAAAGTGCCACCTGACGTCGACGGATCGGGAGATCTCCCGATCCCCTATGGTGCACTCTCAG
TACAATCTGCTCTGATGCCGCATAGTTAAGCCAGTATCTGCTCCCTGCTTGTGTGTTGGAGGTCGCTGAG
TAGTGCGCGAGCAAAATTTAAGCTACAACAAGGCAAGGCTTGACCGACAATTGCATGAAGAATCTGCTTA
GGGTTAGGCGTTTTGCGCTGCTTCGCGATGTACGGGCCAGATATACGCGTTGACATTGATTATTGACTAG
TTATTAATAGTAATCAATTACGGGGTCATTAGTTCATAGCCCATATATGGAGTTCCGCGTTACATAACTT
ACGGTAAATGGCCCGCCTGGCTGACCGCCCAACGACCCCCGCCCATTGACGTCAATAATGACGTATGTTC
CCATAGTAACGCCAATAGGGACTTTCCATTGACGTCAATGGGTGGAGTATTTACGGTAAACTGCCCACTT
GGCAGTACATCAAGTGTATCATATGCCAAGTACGCCCCCTATTGACGTCAATGACGGTAAATGGCCCGCC
TGGCATTATGCCCAGTACATGACCTTATGGGACTTTCCTACTTGGCAGTACATCTACGTATTAGTCATCG
CTATTACCATGGTGATGCGGTTTTGGCAGTACATCAATGGGCGTGGATAGCGGTTTGACTCACGGGGATT
TCCAAGTCTCCACCCCATTGACGTCAATGGGAGTTTGTTTTGGCACCAAAATCAACGGGACTTTCCAAAA
TGTCGTAACAACTCCGCCCCATTGACGCAAATGGGCGGTAGGCGTGTACGGTGGGAGGTCTATATAAGCA
GCGCGTTTTGCCTGTACTGGGTCTCTCTGGTTAGACCAGATCTGAGCCTGGGAGCTCTCTGGCTAACTAG
GGAACCCACTGCTTAAGCCTCAATAAAGCTTGCCTTGAGTGCTTCAAGTAGTGTGTGCCCGTCTGTTGTG
TGACTCTGGTAACTAGAGATCCCTCAGACCCTTTTAGTCAGTGTGGAAAATCTCTAGCAGTGGCGCCCGA
ACAGGGACTTGAAAGCGAAAGGGAAACCAGAGGAGCTCTCTCGACGCAGGACTCGGCTTGCTGAAGCGCG
CACGGCAAGAGGCGAGGGGCGGCGACTGGTGAGTACGCCAAAAATTTTGACTAGCGGAGGCTAGAAGGAG
AGAGATGGGTGCGAGAGCGTCAGTATTAAGCGGGGGAGAATTAGATCGCGATGGGAAAAAATTCGGTTAA
GGCCAGGGGGAAAGAAAAAATATAAATTAAAACATATAGTATGGGCAAGCAGGGAGCTAGAACGATTCGC
AGTTAATCCTGGCCTGTTAGAAACATCAGAAGGCTGTAGACAAATACTGGGACAGCTACAACCATCCCTT
CAGACAGGATCAGAAGAACTTAGATCATTATATAATACAGTAGCAACCCTCTATTGTGTGCATCAAAGGA
TAGAGATAAAAGACACCAAGGAAGCTTTAGACAAGATAGAGGAAGAGCAAAACAAAAGTAAGACCACCGC
ACAGCAAGCGGCCGCTGATCTTCAGACCTGGAGGAGGAGATATGAGGGACAATTGGAGAAGTGAATTATA
TAAATATAAAGTAGTAAAAATTGAACCATTAGGAGTAGCACCCACCAAGGCAAAGAGAAGAGTGGTGCAG
AGAGAAAAAAGAGCAGTGGGAATAGGAGCTTTGTTCCTTGGGTTCTTGGGAGCAGCAGGAAGCACTATGG
GCGCAGCGTCAATGACGCTGACGGTACAGGCCAGACAATTATTGTCTGGTATAGTGCAGCAGCAGAACAA
TTTGCTGAGGGCTATTGAGGCGCAACAGCATCTGTTGCAACTCACAGTCTGGGGCATCAAGCAGCTCCAG
GCAAGAATCCTGGCTGTGGAAAGATACCTAAAGGATCAACAGCTCCTGGGGATTTGGGGTTGCTCTGGAA
AACTCATTTGCACCACTGCTGTGCCTTGGAATGCTAGTTGGAGTAATAAATCTCTGGAACAGATTTGGAA
TCACACGACCTGGATGGAGTGGGACAGAGAAATTAACAATTACACAAGCTTAATACACTCCTTAATTGAA
GAATCGCAAAACCAGCAAGAAAAGAATGAACAAGAATTATTGGAATTAGATAAATGGGCAAGTTTGTGGA
ATTGGTTTAACATAACAAATTGGCTGTGGTATATAAAATTATTCATAATGATAGTAGGAGGCTTGGTAGG
TTTAAGAATAGTTTTTGCTGTACTTTCTATAGTGAATAGAGTTAGGCAGGGATATTCACCATTATCGTTT
CAGACCCACCTCCCAACCCCGAGGGGACCCGACAGGCCCGAAGGAATAGAAGAAGAAGGTGGAGAGAGAG
ACAGAGACAGATCCATTCGATTAGTGAACGGATCGGCACTGCGTGCGCCAATTCTGCAGACAAATGGCAG
TATTCATCCACAATTTTAAAAGAAAAGGGGGGATTGGGGGGTACAGTGCAGGGGAAAGAATAGTAGACAT
AATAGCAACAGACATACAAACTAAAGAATTACAAAAACAAATTACAAAAATTCAAAATTTTCGGGTTTAT
TACAGGGACAGCAGAGATCCAGTTTGGTTAATTAAGGGTGCAGCGGCCTCCGCGCCGGGTTTTGGCGCCT
CCCGCGGGCGCCCCCCTCCTCACGGCGAGCGCTGCCACGTCAGACGAAGGGCGCAGCGAGCGTCCTGATC
CTTCCGCCCGGACGCTCAGGACAGCGGCCCGCTGCTCATAAGACTCGGCCTTAGAACCCCAGTATCAGCA
GAAGGACATTTTAGGACGGGACTTGGGTGACTCTAGGGCACTGGTTTTCTTTCCAGAGAGCGGAACAGGC
GAGGAAAAGTAGTCCCTTCTCGGCGATTCTGCGGAGGGATCTCCGTGGGGCGGTGAACGCCGATGATTAT
ATAAGGACGCGCCGGGTGTGGCACAGCTAGTTCCGTCGCAGCCGGGATTTGGGTCGCGGTTCTTGTTTGT
GGATCGCTGTGATCGTCACTTGGTGAGTAGCGGGCTGCTGGGCTGGCCGGGGCTTTCGTGGCCGCCGGGC
CGCTCGGTGGGACGGAAGCGTGTGGAGAGACCGCCAAGGGCTGTAGTCTGGGTCCGCGAGCAAGGTTGCC
CTGAACTGGGGGTTGGGGGGAGCGCAGCAAAATGGCGGCTGTTCCCGAGTCTTGAATGGAAGACGCTTGT
GAGGCGGGCTGTGAGGTCGTTGAAACAAGGTGGGGGGCATGGTGGGCGGCAAGAACCCAAGGTCTTGAGG
CCTTCGCTAATGCGGGAAAGCTCTTATTCGGGTGAGATGGGCTGGGGCACCATCTGGGGACCCTGACGTG
AAGTTTGTCACTGACTGGAGAACTCGGTTTGTCGTCTGTTGCGGGGGCGGCAGTTATGGCGGTGCCGTTG
GGCAGTGCACCCGTACCTTTGGGAGCGCGCGCCCTCGTCGTGTCGTGACGTCACCCGTTCTGTTGGCTTA
TAATGCAGGGTGGGGCCACCTGCCGGTAGGTGTGCGGTAGGCTTTTCTCCGTCGCAGGACGCAGGGTTCG
GGCCTAGGGTAGGCTCTCCTGAATCGACAGGCGCCGGACCTCTGGTGAGGGGAGGGATAAGTGAGGCGTC
AGTTTCTTTGGTCGGTTTTATGTACCTATCTTCTTAAGTAGCTGAAGCTCCGGTTTTGAACTATGCGCTC
GGGGTTGGCGAGTGTGTTTTGTGAAGTTTTTTAGGCACCTTTTGAAATGTAATCATTTGGGTCAATATGT
AATTTTCAGTGTTAGACTAGTAAATTGTCCGCTAAATTCTGGCCGTTTTTGGCTTTTTTGTTAGACAGTT
AATTAAGCCACCATGAGCGAGCTGATCAAGGAGAACATGCACATGAAGCTGTACATGGAGGGCACCGTGA
ACAACCACCACTTCAAGTGCACATCCGAGGGCGAAGGCAAGCCCTACGAGGGCACCCAGACCATGAAGAT
CAAGGTGGTCGAGGGCGGCCCTCTCCCCTTCGCCTTCGACATCCTGGCTACCAGCTTCATGTACGGCAGC
AAAGCCTTCATCAACCACACCCAGGGCATCCCCGACTTCTTTAAGCAGTCCTTCCCTGAGGGCTTCACAT
GGGAGAGAATCACCACATACGAAGACGGGGGCGTGCTGACCGCTACCCAGGACACCAGCTTCCAGAACGG
CTGCATCATCTACAACGTCAAGATCAACGGGGTGAACTTCCCATCCAACGGCCCTGTGATGCAGAAGAAA
ACACGCGGCTGGGAGGCCAACACCGAGATGCTGTACCCCGCTGACGGCGGCCTGAGAGGCCACAGCCAGA
TGGCCCTGAAGCTCGTGGGCGGGGGCTACCTGCACTGCTCCTTCAAGACCACATACAGATCCAAGAAACC
CGCTAAGAACCTCAAGATGCCCGGCTTCCACTTCGTGGACCACAGACTGGAAAGAATCAAGGAGGCCGAC
AAAGAGACCTACGTCGAGCAGCACGAGATGGCTGTGGCCAAGTACTGCGACCTCCCTAGCAAACTGGGGC
ACAGATAATAACCTGCAGGCGGGCCAGATATACGCGTTGACATTGATTATTGACTAGTTATTAATAGTAA
TCAATTACGGGGTCATTAGTTCATAGCCCATATATGGAGTTCCGCGTTACATAACTTACGGTAAATGGCC
CGCCTGGCTGACCGCCCAACGACCCCCGCCCATTGACGTCAATAATGACGTATGTTCCCATAGTAACGCC
AATAGGGACTTTCCATTGACGTCAATGGGTGGAGTATTTACGGTAAACTGCCCACTTGGCAGTACATCAA
GTGTATCATATGCCAAGTACGCCCCCTATTGACGTCAATGACGGTAAATGGCCCGCCTGGCATTATGCCC
AGTACATGACCTTATGGGACTTTCCTACTTGGCAGTACATCTACGTATTAGTCATCGCTATTACCATGGT
GATGCGGTTTTGGCAGTACATCAATGGGCGTGGATAGCGGTTTGACTCACGGGGATTTCCAAGTCTCCAC
CCCATTGACGTCAATGGGAGTTTGTTTTGGCACCAAAATCAACGGGACTTTCCAAAATGTCGTAACAACT
CCGCCCCATTGACGCAAATGGGCGGTAGGCGTGTACGGTGGGAGGTCTATATAAGCAGCGGTAACCCCCG
GGTACCGGTCGCCACCATGGTGAGCAAGGGCGAGGAGCTGTTCACCGGGGTGGTGCCCATCCTGGTCGAG
CTGGACGGCGACGTAAACGGCCACAAGTTCAGCGTGTCCGGCGAGGGCGAGGGCGATGCCACCTACGGCA
AGCTGACCCTGAAGTTCATCTGCACCACCGGCAAGCTGCCCGTGCCCTGGCCCACCCTCGTGACCACCCT
GACCTACGGCGTGCAGTGCTTCAGCCGCTACCCCGACCACATGAAGCAGCACGACTTCTTCAAGTCCGCC
ATGCCCGAAGGCTACGTCCAGGAGCGCACCATCTTCTTCAAGGACGACGGCAACTACAAGACCCGCGCCG
AGGTGAAGTTCGAGGGCGACACCCTGGTGAACCGCATCGAGCTGAAGGGCATCGACTTCAAGGAGGACGG
CAACATCCTGGGGCACAAGCTGGAGTACAACTACAACAGCCACAACGTCTATATCATGGCCGACAAGCAG
AAGAACGGCATCAAGGTGAACTTCAAGATCCGCCACAACATCGAGGACGGCAGCGTGCAGCTCGCCGACC
ACTACCAGCAGAACACCCCCATCGGCGACGGCCCCGTGCTGCTGCCCGACAACCACTACCTGAGCACCCA
GTCCGCCCTGAGCAAAGACCCCAACGAGAAGCGCGATCACATGGTCCTGCTGGAGTTCGTGACCGCCGCC
GGGATCACTCTCGGCATGGACGAGCTGTACAAGTAAAGCGGCCGCGACTCTAGAGATCTCTACAGGAGGA
TCTCATGCATCGGATCCGCGAAAAGTCCGGAATTCATACTGTGAAGTACACTGCATATAAGGAGTGTGGT
ATAGTATAAAGAAACTTTCTGCAGGTAGTAATTATAGTGAAGATTTTAGGTTTACAAAGCCCTAGCTGTT
TTCTGTGTAGCTTTTATTATTCTTATGACTCTTGACAAGTTTGTAGCTTCACCATATACATTTAATATTT
TGCAATAATTGGCCTTGTTCCTGAGCTGTTGGATTCGGGGCCGTAGCACTGTCTGAGAGGTTTACATTTC
TCACAGTGAACCGGTCTCTTTTTCAGCTGCTTCCTGGCTTCTTTTTACTCAGGTTTCCACTGCTTTTTTG
CTTTTTTTAATGCTGTATGAAGGTGTTAACATTTGTTTATATTTTTCATTAATTGTAATACCTTTAAATC
ATGCATCATACTCAGAAATAGGGATTAGAATTTAAGTGACATCTTTGGCCCAATTCCTAGCCCCGCAGAC
ACTAGCGCTACCCCCGCCGCCCGCGATGCTGACGTCAGCCTGAAAGCCCCGCCCCCGCGTCTCCAGGGCA
ACCGTGGCTTTCGATTGTTACTGTGGGAACCGGAGGTAACAGTCTACAGCCATGGTCGCCCCGCAGCACG
CCCACGCTCCCCACCACTCCCGAGTTCTGCCAGCCTGGGTTTGGGCAGATACAGAGCAAGAGGAGGCGGG
GCAATTG
