>Addgene plasmid #72737 | pAWp7-5 | addgene partial sequence | sequence record 138588 | WPRE-R 5'-CATAGCGTAAAAGGAGCAACA-3'
GTAATCCAGAGGTTGATTATCGATAAGCTTGATATCGCAATTGCCCCGCCTCCTCTTGCTCTGTATCTGC
CCAAACCCAGGCTGGCAGAACTCGGGAGTGGTGGGGAGCGTGGGCGTGCTGCGGGGCGACCATGGCTGTA
GACTGTTACCTCCGGTTCCCACAGTAACAATCGAAAGCCACGGTTGCCCTGGAGACGCGGGGGCGGGGCT
TTCAGGCTGACGTCAGCATCGCGGGCGGCGGGGGTAGCGCTAGTGTCTGCGGGGCTAGGAATTGGGCCAA
AGATGTCACTTAAATTCTAATCCCTATTTCTGAGTATGATGCATGATTTAAAGGTATTACAATTAATGAA
AAATATAAACAAATGTTAACACCTTCATACAGCATTAAAAAAAGCAAAAAAGCAGTGGAAACCTGAGTAA
AAAGAAGCCAGGAAGCAGCTGAAAAAGAGACCGGTTCACTGTGAGAAATGTAAACCTCTCAGACAGTGCT
ACGGCCCCGAATCCAACAGCTCAGGAACAAGGCCAATTATTGCAAAATATTAAATGTATATGGTGAAGCT
ACAAACTTGTCAAGAGTCATAA
